>Addgene plasmid #69273 | pYPQ131A | depositor full sequence | sequence record 122111 | Full Sequence
CTGCATTAATGAATCGGCCAACGCGCGGGGAGAGGCGGTTTGCGTATTGGGCGCTCTTCCGCTTCCTCGC
TCACTGACTCGCTGCGCTCGGTCGTTCGGCTGCGGCGAGCGGTATCAGCTCACTCAAAGGCGGTAATACG
GTTATCCACAGAATCAGGGGATAACGCAGGAAAGAACATGAATTAATTCTCATGTTTGACAGCTTATCAT
CGATTAGCTTTAATGCGGTAGTTTATCACAGTTAAATTGCTAACGCAGTCAGGCACCGTGTATGAAATCT
AACAATGCGCTCATCGTCATCCTCGGCACCGTCACCCTGGATGCTGTAGGCATAGGCTTGGTTATGCCGG
TACTGCCGGGCCTCTTGCGGGATATCGTCCATTCCGACAGCATCGCCAGTCACTATGGCGTGCTGCTAGC
GCTATATGCGTTGATGCAATTTCTATGCGCACCCGTTCTCGGAGCACTGTCCGACCGCTTTGGCCGCCGC
CCAGTCCTGCTCGCTTCGCTACTTGGAGCCACTATCGACTACGCGATCATGGCGACCACACCCGTCCTGT
GGATTCTCTACGCCGGACGCATCGTGGCCGGCATCACCGGCGCCACAGGTGCGGTTGCTGGCGCCTATAT
CGCCGACATCACCGATGGGGAAGATCGGGCTCGCCACTTCGGGCTCATGAGCGCTTGTTTCGGCGTGGGT
ATGGTGGCAGGCCCCGTGGCCGGGGGACTGTTGGGCGCCATCTCCTTACATGCACCATTCCTTGCGGCGG
CGGTGCTCAACGGCCTCAACCTACTACTGGGCTGCTTCCTAATGCAGGAGTCGCATAAGGGAGAGCGCCG
ACCCATGCCCTTGAGAGCCTTCAACCCAGTCAGCTCCTTCCGGTGGGCGCGGGGCATGACTATCGTCGCC
GCACTTATGACTGTCTTCTTTATCATGCAACTCGTAGGACAGGTGCCGGCAGCGCTCTGGGTCATTTTCG
GCGAGGACCGCTTTCGCTGGAGCGCGACGATGATCGGCCTGTCGCTTGCGGTATTCGGAATCTTGCACGC
CCTCGCTCAAGCCTTCGTCACTGGTCCCGCCACCAAACGTTTCGGCGAGAAGCAGGCCATTATCGCCGGC
ATGGCGGCCGACGCGCTGGGCTACGTCTTGCTGGCGTTCGCGACGCGAGGCTGGATGGCCTTCCCCATTA
TGATTCTTCTCGCTTCCGGCGGCATCGGGATGCCCGCGTTGCAGGCCATGCTGTCCAGGCAGGTAGATGA
CGACCATCAGGGACAGCTTCAAGGATCGCTCGCGGCTCTTACCAGCCTAACTTCGATCATTGGACCGCTG
ATCGTCACGGCGATTTATGCCGCCTCGGCGAGCACATGGAACGGGTTGGCATGGATTGTAGGCGCCGCCC
TATACCTTGTCTGCCTCCCCGCGTTGCGTCGCGGTGCATGGAGCCGGGCCACCTCGACCTGAATGGAAGC
CGGCGGCACCTCGCTAACGGATTCACCACTCCAAGAATTGGAGCCAATCAATTCTTGCGGAGAACTGTGA
ATGCGCAAACCAACCCTTGATCGGGGAAGAACAGTATGTCGAGCTATTTTTTGACTTACTGGGGATCAAG
CCTGATTGGGAGAAAATAAAATATCCCCTATAGTGAGTCGTATTACATGGTCATAGCTGTTTCCTGGCAG
CTCTGGCCCGTGTCTCAAAATCTCTGATGTTACATTGCACAAGATAAAAATATATCATCATGCCTCCTCT
AGAGGTCTCGCTATAGAAATCTCAAAATTCCGGCAGAACAATTTTGAATCTCGATCCGTAGAAACCAGAC
GGTCATTGTTTTAGTTCCACCACGATTATATTTGAAATTTACGTGAGTGTGAGTGAGACTTGCATAAGAA
AATAAAATCTTTAGTTGGGAAAAAATTCAATAATATAAATGGGCTTGAGAAGGAAGCGAGGGATAGGCCT
TTTTCTAAAATAGGCCCATTTAAGCTATTAACAATCTTCAAAAGTACCACAGCGCTTAGGTAAAGAAAGC
AGCTGAGTTTATATATGGTTAGACACGAAGTAGTGATTGGAGACGAGATCTAGTCTGAGTCGACCGTCTC
TGTTTTAGAGCTAGAAATAGCAAGTTAAAATAAGGCTAGTCCGTTATCAACTTGAAAAAGTGGCACCGAG
TCGGTGCTTTTTTTGGCAAAAATTTTCAGATTTTTTCTTCATCTGTAGATTTCTGGGTTTTTTTTTCCGT
TTCGTGAATCATAAGTGAAGTTTTGGATGCAAATCTGCGCGAAAAAAGTTGGACCTGCAATGAGCTTATT
TAGATAGCTAAGACAAAGTGATTGGTCCGTTGTTTCAGTTCTGATTGTCAGAGAGTTTGTTTCGAGTCGG
CGACACCAATGCGTTTTGTTAACCAGATTTCGGGTAAGAAATGTATCGAGAGTTTGTTTCCAGACGGCTA
CATCATTTTCTTATGAAGGGTGAAATTAGATAGACCAAAGATTGAAACACAACATTTCTTTCACAAAAAT
ATAATAAACTTGATAGCATTTAGGATCAGCCATGGGAGACCCTCGAGCCACCCATGACCAAAATCCCTTA
ACGTGAGTTACGCGTCGTTCCACTGAGCGTCAGACCCCGTAGAAAAGATCAAAGGATCTTCTTGAGATCC
TTTTTTTCTGCGCGTAATCTGCTGCTTGCAAACAAAAAAACCACCGCTACCAGCGGTGGTTTGTTTGCCG
GATCAAGAGCTACCAACTCTTTTTCCGAAGGTAACTGGCTTCAGCAGAGCGCAGATACCAAATACTGTTC
TTCTAGTGTAGCCGTAGTTAGGCCACCACTTCAAGAACTCTGTAGCACCGCCTACATACCTCGCTCTGCT
AATCCTGTTACCAGTGGCTGCTGCCAGTGGCGATAAGTCGTGTCTTACCGGGTTGGACTCAAGACGATAG
TTACCGGATAAGGCGCAGCGGTCGGGCTGAACGGGGGGTTCGTGCACACAGCCCAGCTTGGAGCGAACGA
CCTACACCGAACTGAGATACCTACAGCGTGAGCTATGAGAAAGCGCCACGCTTCCCGAAGGGAGAAAGGC
GGACAGGTATCCGGTAAGCGGCAGGGTCGGAACAGGAGAGCGCACGAGGGAGCTTCCAGGGGGAAACGCC
TGGTATCTTTATAGTCCTGTCGGGTTTCGCCACCTCTGACTTGAGCGTCGATTTTTGTGATGCTCGTCAG
GGGGGCGGAGCCTATGGAAAAACGCCAGCAACGCGGCCTTTTTACGGTTCCTGGCCTTTTGCTGGCCTTT
TGCTCACATGTTCTTTCCTGCGTTATCCCCTGATTCTGTGGATAACCGTATTACCGCCTTTGAGTGAGCT
GATACCGCTCGCCGCAGCCGAACGACCGAGCGCAGCGAGTCAGTGAGCGAGGAAGCGGAAGAGCGCCCAA
TACGCAAACCGCCTCTCCCCGCGCGTTGGCCGATTCATTAATGCAGCTGGCACGACAGGTTTCCCGACTG
GAAAGCGGGCAGTGAGCGCAACGCAATTAATACGCGTACCGCTAGCCAGGAAGAGTTTGTAGAAACGCAA
AAAGGCCATCCGTCAGGATGGCCTTCTGCTTAGTTTGATGCCTGGCAGTTTATGGCGGGCGTCCTGCCCG
CCACCCTCCGGGCCGTTGCTTCACAACGTTCAAATCCGCTCCCGGCGGATTTGTCCTACTCAGGAGAGCG
TTCACCGACAAACAACAGATAAAACGAAAGGCCCAGTCTTCCGACTGAGCCTTTCGTTTTATTTGATGCC
TGGCAGTTCCCTACTCTCGCGTT
Features (pLannotate 1.2.2; 12 found; start..end, strand, type, name):
      1..54      -  CDS            lacI (fragment): lac repressor; lacI; The lac repressor binds to the lac operator to inhibit transcription in E. coli. This inhibition can be relieved by adding lactose or isopropyl-β-D-thiogalactopyranoside (IPTG).
     56..180     -  rep_origin     RSF ori (fragment): Plasmids containing the RSF 1030 origin of replication can be propagated in E. coli cells that contain additional plasmids with compatible origins.
    196..224     +  promoter       tet promoter: E. coli promoter for tetracycline efflux protein gene
    272..1462    +  CDS            TcR: tetracycline efflux protein; tet; confers resistance to tetracycline
   1560..1634    +  CDS            KanR (fragment): aminoglycoside phosphotransferase; aphA-3; confers resistance to kanamycin
   1637..1655    -  promoter       T7 promoter: promoter for bacteriophage T7 RNA polymerase
   1765..2068    +  promoter       AtU6-1 promoter: promoter for the Arabidopsis thaliana U6-1 snRNA gene (Waibel and Filipowicz, 1990)
   2102..2177    +  misc_RNA       gRNA scaffold: guide RNA scaffold for the Streptococcus pyogenes CRISPR/Cas9 system
   2652..3240    +  rep_origin     ori: high-copy-number ColE1/pMB1/pBR322/pUC origin of replication
   3423..3515    +  CDS            lacI (fragment): lac repressor; lacI; The lac repressor binds to the lac operator to inhibit transcription in E. coli. This inhibition can be relieved by adding lactose or isopropyl-β-D-thiogalactopyranoside (IPTG).
   3570..3597    -  terminator     rrnB T2 terminator: transcription terminator T2 from the E. coli rrnB gene
   3729..3772    +  terminator     rrnB T1 terminator: Escherichia coli rrnB; transcription terminator T1 from the E. coli rrnB gene
