[The description below was written by a language model from this plasmid's Addgene catalogue record and pLannotate feature annotations shown in this document.]
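Description:
pYPQ131A is an empty Golden Gate entry vector for plant CRISPR/Cas9 work, built on the pHD1 backbone and designed to carry the first guide RNA in a multiplexed array. It is a small plasmid of about 3.8 kb that is propagated in E. coli at high copy from a ColE1/pUC-type origin and selected with tetracycline, through a tetracycline efflux gene driven by its native tet promoter. The annotation also picks up short fragments of lacI, an RSF origin and a kanamycin resistance gene, together with a T7 promoter and rrnB T1 and T2 terminators. The fragments appear to be backbone remnants rather than functional parts, and the record assigns them no role.

The working cassette consists of the Arabidopsis thaliana U6-1 snRNA promoter followed, after a short gap, by the Streptococcus pyogenes Cas9 guide RNA scaffold. U6 promoters are RNA polymerase III promoters, which suit the production of small, uncapped transcripts with defined ends such as single guide RNAs in plant cells. No insert is recorded. The user supplies the target-specific spacer, presumably cloned into the interval between promoter and scaffold, although the record does not name the cloning sites or enzymes. Once loaded, the promoter–guide unit serves as the position-one module that Golden Gate assembly joins with further gRNA entry modules, allowing several guides to be stacked into one construct. The plasmid encodes no Cas9 and has no annotated plant selection marker or T-DNA borders, so it is an intermediate cloning vector rather than a plant delivery vector. It belongs to a toolbox intended for multiplexed plant genome editing and transcriptional regulation.
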