Addgene plasmid #69273: pYPQ131A
Purpose: (Empty Backbone) Golden Gate entry vector; 1st gRNA under AtU6 promoter
Depositing lab: Yiping Qi. Depositing organization: East Carolina University. Publication: A CRISPR/Cas9 toolbox for multiplexed plant genome editing and transcriptional regulation. Lowder LG, Paul JW, Baltes NJ, Voytas DF, Zhang Y, Zhang D, Tang X, Zheng X, Hsieh TF, Qi Y. Plant Physiol. 2015 Aug 21. pii: pp.00636.2015. 10.1104/pp.15.00636 PubMed 26297141.
Backbone
  Vector backbone: pHD1
  Backbone manufacturer: (Cermak et al. 2011)
  Vector type: CRISPR
Growth in bacteria
  Bacterial resistance: Tetracycline, 10 μg/mL
  Growth temperature: 37°C
  Growth strain: DH5alpha
  Copy number: High Copy
Gene/Insert
  Gene/Insert name: None
Terms and licenses: Academic/Nonprofit Terms; Industry Terms: Not Available to Industry
How to cite: pYPQ131A was a gift from Yiping Qi (Addgene plasmid # 69273 ; http://n2t.net/addgene:69273 ; RRID:Addgene_69273)
