>Addgene plasmid #69273 | pYPQ131A | addgene partial sequence | sequence record 124437 | Tet-F 5'-GGCAGGTAGATGACGACCAT-3'
TCGCGGCTCTTACCAGCCTAACTTCGATCATTGGACCGCTGATCGTCACGGCGATTTATGCCGCCTCGGC
GAGCACATGGAACGGGTTGGCATGGATTGTAGGCGCCGCCCTATACCTTGTCTGCCTCCCCGCGTTGCGT
CGCGGTGCATGGAGCCGGGCCACCTCGACCTGAATGGAAGCCGGCGGCACCTCGCTAACGGATTCACCAC
TCCAAGAATTGGAGCCAATCAATTCTTGCGGAGAACTGTGAATGCGCAAACCAACCCTTGATCGGGGAAG
AACAGTATGTCGAGCTATTTTTTGACTTACTGGGGATCAAGCCTGATTGGGAGAAAATAAAATATCCCCT
ATAGTGAGTCGTATTACATGGTCATAGCTGTTTCCTGGCAGCTCTGGCCCGTGTCTCAAAATCTCTGATG
TTACATTGCACAAGATAAAAATATATCATCATGCCTCCTCTAGAGGTCTCGCTATAGAAATCTCAAAATT
CCGGCAGAACAATTTTGAATCTCGATCCGTAGAAACCAGACGGTCATTGTTTTAGTTCCACCACGATTAT
ATTTGAAATTTACGTGAGTGTGAGTGAGACTTGCATAAGAAAATAAAATCTTTAGTTGGGAAAAAATTCA
ATAATATAAATGGGCTTGAGAAGGAAGCGAGGGATAGGCCTTTTTCTAAAATAGGCCCATTTAAGCTATT
AACAATCTTCAAAAGTACCACAGCGCTTAGGTAAAGAAAGCAGCTGAGTTTATATATGGTTAGACACGAA
GTAGTGATTGGAGACGAGATCTAGTCTGAGTCGACCGTCTCTGTTTTAGAGCTAGAAATAGCAAGTTAAA
ATAAGGCTAGTCCGTTATCAACTTGAAAAAGTGGCACCGAGTCGGTGCTTTTTTTGGCAAAAATTTTCAG
ATTTTTTCTTCATCTGTAGATTTCTGGGTTTTTTTTTCCGTTTCGT
