>Addgene plasmid #69273 | pYPQ131A | addgene partial sequence | sequence record 124438 | pBRrevBam 5'-GGTGATGTCGGCGATATAGG-3'
ATGCCGGCCACGATGCGTCCGGCGTAGAGAATCCACAGGACGGGTGTGGTCGCCATGATCGCGTAGTCGA
TAGTGGCTCCAAGTAGCGAAGCGAGCAGGACTGGGCGGCGGCCAAAGCGGTCGGACAGTGCTCCGAGAAC
GGGTGCGCATAGAAATTGCATCAACGCATATAGCGCTAGCAGCACGCCATAGTGACTGGCGATGCTGTCG
GAATGGACGATATCCCGCAAGAGGCCCGGCAGTACCGGCATAACCAAGCCTATGCCTACAGCATCCAGGG
TGACGGTGCCGAGGATGACGATGAGCGCATTGTTAGATTTCATACACGGTGCCTGACTGCGTTAGCAATT
TAACTGTGATAAACTACCGCATTAAAGCTAATCGATGATAAGCTGTCAAACATGAGAATTAATTCATGTT
CTTTCCTGCGT
